Addgene plasmid #188630: pHR EGFR-SLP76-TagBFP
Purpose: Human EGFR labeled with SLP76 for monitoring with SLP76/VISH2 pYtag biosensor
Depositing lab: Jared Toettcher. Depositing organization: Princeton University. Publication: pYtags enable spatiotemporal measurements of receptor tyrosine kinase signaling in living cells. Farahani PE, Yang X, Mesev EV, Fomby KA, Brumbaugh-Reed EH, Bashor CJ, Nelson CM, Toettcher JE. Elife. 2023 May 22;12:e82863. doi: 10.7554/eLife.82863. PubMed 37212240.
Backbone
  Vector backbone: pHR
  Total vector size (bp): 13659
  Vector type: Mammalian Expression, Lentiviral
Growth in bacteria
  Bacterial resistance: Ampicillin, 100 μg/mL
  Growth temperature: 37°C
  Growth strain: NEB Stable
  Copy number: Unknown
Gene/Insert
  Gene/Insert name: EGFR (alt name: ERBB)
  Species: H. sapiens (human), Synthetic
  Insert size (bp): 4716
  Entrez Gene: EGFR (a.k.a. ERBB, ERBB1, ERRP, HER1, NISBD2, NNCIS, PIG61, mENA)
  Promoter: SFFV
  Tag / fusion protein: SLP76-TagBFP (C terminal on insert)
  Cloning method: Gibson Cloning
  Sequencing primers: 5′ ccgacagactgagtcgcccggg; 3′ ccagaggttgattatcgataagc
Terms and licenses: Academic/Nonprofit Terms; Industry Terms: Not Available to Industry
Depositor comments: Please visit https://doi.org/10.1101/2022.08.13.503850 for bioRxiv preprint.
How to cite: pHR EGFR-SLP76-TagBFP was a gift from Jared Toettcher (Addgene plasmid # 188630 ; http://n2t.net/addgene:188630 ; RRID:Addgene_188630)
