[The description below was written by a language model from this plasmid's Addgene catalogue record and pLannotate feature annotations shown in this document.]
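Description:
pHR EGFR-SLP76-TagBFP is a lentiviral transfer plasmid for mammalian expression, built on the pHR backbone and about 13.7 kb in size (the catalogue lists 13,659 bp; the sequenced record is 13,709 nt). It is propagated in E. coli through a high-copy ColE1/pUC-type origin and selected with ampicillin via the β-lactamase gene. The backbone also carries remnants of older vector lineages, including fragments of tetracycline resistance, rop, bom and an SV40 promoter–gpt–SV40 poly(A) cassette. These lie outside the packaged region, and because gpt is annotated only as fragments, the record does not establish it as a usable marker.

The viral portion contains an HIV-1 5' LTR annotated as truncated, the Ψ packaging signal with a partial gag sequence, the Rev response element, and the cPPT/CTS. The expression cassette follows, then a WPRE and a self-inactivating ΔU3 3' LTR. Together these elements allow the genomic RNA to be exported, packaged and integrated when packaging functions are supplied in trans, while the U3 deletion silences LTR promoter activity after integration.

Expression is driven by the internal SFFV promoter. The roughly 4.7 kb insert encodes full-length human EGFR fused at its C terminus to an SLP76-derived segment and then TagBFP. The feature table annotates EGFR and TagBFP but leaves the interval between them unannotated, which is presumably where the synthetic SLP76 tag sits. According to the record, this tag makes EGFR readable by the SLP76/VISH2 pYtag biosensor, so the construct serves to monitor receptor tyrosine kinase signalling in living cells, with TagBFP marking the tagged receptor.
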