Features (pLannotate 1.2.2; 34 found; start..end, strand, type, name):
    594..694     +  CDS            Rev (fragment): human immunodeficiency virus 1 (HIV-1) Rev protein; rev; enhances nuclear export of unspliced and incompletely spliced viral mRNAs
    731..848     +  misc_feature   cPPT/CTS: central polypurine tract and central termination sequence of HIV-1
    885..917     -  misc_feature   MCS (fragment): pBluescript multiple cloning site
   1001..1408    +  promoter       SFFV promoter: spleen focus-forming virus long terminal repeat (LTR) promoter
   1474..5103    +  CDS            EGFR (sequence partly withheld): EGFR_HUMAN - Also known as ERBB, ERBB1, HER1. Experimental evidence at protein level: Swiss-Prot protein existence level 1. (Microbial infection) Acts as a receptor for hepatitis C virus (HCV) in hepatocytes and facilitates its cell entry. Mediates HCV entry by promoting the formation of the CD81-CLDN1 receptor complexes that are essential for HCV entry and by enhancing membrane fusion of cells expressing HCV envelope glycoproteins. From Homo sapiens (Human).
   5458..6156    +  CDS            TagBFP: TagBFP is a basic (constitutively fluorescent) blue fluorescent protein published in 2008, derived from Entacmaea quadricolor. It is reported to be a very rapidly-maturing monomer with very low acid sensitivity.
   6205..6235    +  misc_feature   MCS (fragment): pUC18/19 multiple cloning site
   6236..6254    +  misc_feature   MCS (fragment): pBluescript multiple cloning site
   6254..6842    +  misc_feature   WPRE: woodchuck hepatitis virus posttranscriptional regulatory element
   6843..6865    +  misc_feature   MCS (fragment): pBluescript multiple cloning site
   6882..6950    +  CDS            nef (fragment): NEF_HV1Z2 - Experimental evidence at protein level: Swiss-Prot protein existence level 1. Extracellular Nef protein targets CD4(+) T-lymphocytes for apoptosis by interacting with CXCR4 surface receptors. From Human immunodeficiency virus type 1 group M subtype D (isolate Z2/CDC-Z34) (HIV-1).
   6952..7185    +  LTR            3' LTR (ΔU3): self-inactivating 3' long terminal repeat (LTR) from HIV-1
   7210..7228    -  promoter       SP6 promoter: promoter for bacteriophage SP6 RNA polymerase
   7456..7735    +  CDS            TcR (fragment): tetracycline efflux protein; tet; confers resistance to tetracycline
   7736..7784    -  misc_feature   bom (fragment): basis of mobility region from pBR322
   7886..7921    -  CDS            rop (fragment): Rop protein, which maintains plasmids at low copy number; rop
   8016..8120    +  promoter       AmpR promoter: bla
   8121..8981    +  CDS            AmpR: β-lactamase; bla; confers resistance to ampicillin, carbenicillin, and related antibiotics
   9152..9740    +  rep_origin     ori: high-copy-number ColE1/pMB1/pBR322/pUC origin of replication
   9923..9979    +  CDS            lacI (fragment): lac repressor; lacI; The lac repressor binds to the lac operator to inhibit transcription in E. coli. This inhibition can be relieved by adding lactose or isopropyl-β-D-thiogalactopyranoside (IPTG).
   9986..10315   +  promoter       SV40 promoter: SV40 enhancer and early promoter
  10515..10634   +  CDS            gpt (fragment): XGPT_ECOLI - Also known as gpp, gxu. Experimental evidence at protein level: Swiss-Prot protein existence level 1. Purine salvage pathway enzyme that catalyzes the transfer of the ribosyl-5-phosphate group from 5-phospho-alpha-D-ribose 1- diphosphate (PRPP) to the N9 position of the 6-oxopurines guanine and xanthine to form the corresponding ribonucleotides GMP (guanosine 5'- monophosphate) and XMP (xanthosine 5'-monophosphate), with the release of PPi. To a lesser extent, also acts on hypoxanthine (PubMed:9100006, PubMed:3886014). Does not ribophosphorylate adenine (PubMed:3886014). From Esch
  10634..10969   +  CDS            gpt (fragment): XGPT_ECOLI - Also known as gpp, gxu. Experimental evidence at protein level: Swiss-Prot protein existence level 1. Purine salvage pathway enzyme that catalyzes the transfer of the ribosyl-5-phosphate group from 5-phospho-alpha-D-ribose 1- diphosphate (PRPP) to the N9 position of the 6-oxopurines guanine and xanthine to form the corresponding ribonucleotides GMP (guanosine 5'- monophosphate) and XMP (xanthosine 5'-monophosphate), with the release of PPi. To a lesser extent, also acts on hypoxanthine (PubMed:9100006, PubMed:3886014). Does not ribophosphorylate adenine (PubMed:3886014). From Esch
  11064..11369   +  CDS            frsA (fragment): FRSA_ECOLI - Also known as yafA. Experimental evidence at protein level: Swiss-Prot protein existence level 1. Catalyzes the hydrolysis of esters (PubMed:15808744). Displays esterase activity toward pNP-butyrate (PubMed:15808744). May stimulate mixed-acid fermentation by acting as a fermentation/respiration switch that down-regulates respiration and up- regulates fermentation rates (PubMed:15169777). From Escherichia coli (strain K12).
  11373..11447   +  CDS            small t antigen (fragment): SV40 (simian virus 40) small t antigen
  11449..11514   +  intron         small t intron: SV40 (simian virus 40) small t antigen intron
  11644..11664   +  CDS            SV40 NLS: nuclear localization signal of SV40 (simian virus 40) large T antigen
  11983..12066   +  CDS            large T antigen (fragment): large T antigen from SV40 (simian virus 40)
  12089..12223   +  polyA_signal   SV40 poly(A) signal: SV40 polyadenylation signal
  12390..12719   +  CDS            nef (fragment): NEF_HV1BR - Experimental evidence at protein level: Swiss-Prot protein existence level 1. Extracellular Nef protein targets CD4(+) T-lymphocytes for apoptosis by interacting with CXCR4 surface receptors (PubMed:14990729). From Human immunodeficiency virus type 1 group M subtype B (isolate BRU/LAI) (HIV-1).
  12767..13024   +  LTR            5' LTR (truncated): truncated 5' long terminal repeat (LTR) from HIV-1
  13071..13196   +  misc_feature   HIV-1 Ψ: packaging signal of human immunodeficiency virus type 1
  13180..13518   +  CDS            HIV-1 gag (fragment): gag protein from human immunodeficiency virus 1; gag
  13642..269     +  ncRNA          RRE (across the origin): Accession: RF00036 - HIV Rev response element
>Addgene plasmid #188630 | pHR EGFR-SLP76-TagBFP | addgene full sequence | sequence record 369470 | Addgene NGS Result
GGTTCTTGGGAGCAGCAGGAAGCACTATAGGCGCAGCGTCAATGACGCTGACGGTACAGGCCAGACAATT
ATTGTCTGGTATAGTGCAGCAGCAGAACAATTTGCTGAGGGCTATTGAGGCGCAACAGCATCTGTTGCAA
CTCACAGTCTGGGGCATCAAGCAGCTCCAGGCAAGAATCCTGGCTGTGGAAAGATACCTAAAGGATCAAC
AGCTCCTGGGGATTTGGGGTTGCTCTGGAAAACTCATTTGCACCACTGCTGTGCCTTGGAATGCTAGTTG
GAGTAATAAATCTCTGGAACAGATTTGGAATCACACGACCTGGATGGAGTGGGACAGAGAAATTAACAAT
TACACAAGCTTAATACACTCCTTAATTGAAGAATCGCAAAACCAGCAAGAAAAGAATGAACAAGAATTAT
TGGAATTAGATAAATGGGCAAGTTTGTGGAATTGGTTTAACATAACAAATTGGCTGTGGTATATAAAATT
ATTCATAATGATAGTAGGAGGCTTGGTAGGTTTAAGAATAGTTTTTGCTGTACTTTCTATAGTGAATAGA
GTTAGGCAGGGATATTCACCATTATCGTTTCAGACCCACCTCCCAACCCCGAGGGGACCCGACAGGCCCG
AAGGAATAGAAGAAGAAGGTGGAGAGAGAGACAGAGACAGATCCATTCGATTAGTGAACGGATCTCGACG
GTATCGCCAAATGGCAGTATTCATCCACAATTTTAAAAGAAAAGGGGGGATTGGGGGGTACAGTGCAGGG
GAAAGAATAGTAGACATAATAGCAACAGACATACAAACTAAAGAATTACAAAAACAAATTACAAAAATTC
AAAATTTTCGGGTTTATTACAGGGACAGCAGAGATCCAGTTTGGATCGATAAGCTTGATATCGAATTCCT
GCAGCCCCGATAAAATAAAAGATTTTATTTAGTCTCCAGAAAAAGGGGGGAATGAAAGACCCCACCTGTA
GGTTTGGCAAGCTAGCTGCAGTAACGCCATTTTGCAAGGCATGGAAAAATACCAAACCAAGAATAGAGAA
GTTCAGATCAAGGGCGGGTACATGAAAATAGCTAACGTTGGGCCAAACAGGATATCTGCGGTGAGCAGTT
TCGGCCCCGGCCCGGGGCCAAGAACAGATGGTCACCGCAGTTTCGGCCCCGGCCCGAGGCCAAGAACAGA
TGGTCCCCAGATATGGCCCAACCCTCAGCAGTTTCTTAAGACCCATCAGATGTTTCCAGGCTCCCCCAAG
GACCTGAAATGACCCTGCGCCTTATTTGAATTAACCAATCAGCCTGCTTCTCGCTTCTGTTCGCGCGCTT
CTGCTTCCCGAGCTCTATAAAAGAGCTCACAACCCCTCACTCGGCGCGCCAGTCCTCCGACAGACTGAGT
CGCCCGGGGGGGATCTGGAGCTCTCGAGAATTCTCACGCGTCAAGTGGAGCAAGGCAGGTGGACAGTGGA
TCCATGCGACCCTCCGGGACGGCCGGGGCAGCGCTCCTGGCGCTGCTGGCTGCGCTCTGCCCGGCGAGTC
GGGCTCTGGAGGAAAAGAAAGTTTGCCAAGGCACGAGTAACAAGCTCACGCAGTTGGGCACTTTTGAAGA
TCATTTTCTCAGCCTCCAGAGGATGTTCAATAACTGTGAGGTGGTCCTTGGGAATTTGGAAATTACCTAT
GTGCAGAGGAATTATGATCTTTCCTTCTTAAAGACCATCCAGGAGGTGGCTGGTTATGTCCTCATTGCCC
TCAACACAGTGGAGCGAATTCCTTTGGAAAACCTGCAGATCATCAGAGGAAATATGTACTACGAAAATTC
CTATGCCTTAGCAGTCTTATCTAACTATGATGCAAATAAAACCGGACTGAAAGAGCTGCCCATGAGAAAT
TTACAGGAAATCCTGCATGGCGCCGTGCGGTTCAGCAACAACCCTGCCCTGTGCAACGTGGAGAGCATCC
AGTGGCGGGACATAGTCAGCAGTGACTTTCTCAGCAACATGTCGATGGACTTCCAGAACCACCTGGGCAG
CTGCCAAAAGTGTGATCCAAGCTGTCCCAATGGGAGCTGCTGGGGTGCAGGAGAGGAGAACTGCCAGAAA
CTGACCAAAATCATCTGTGCCCAGCAGTGCTCCGGGCGCTGCCGTGGCAAGTCCCCCAGTGACTGCTGCC
ACAACCAGTGTGCTGCAGGCTGCACAGGCCCCCGGGAGAGCGACTGCCTGGTCTGCCGCAAATTCCGAGA
CGAAGCCACGTGCAAGGACACCTGCCCCCCACTCATGCTCTACAACCCCACCACGTACCAGATGGATGTG
AACCCCGAGGGCAAATACAGCTTTGGTGCCACCTGCGTGAAGAAGTGTCCCCGTAATTATGTGGTGACAG
ATCACGGCTCGTGCGTCCGAGCCTGTGGGGCCGACAGCTATGAGATGGAGGAAGACGGCGTCCGCAAGTG
TAAGAAGTGCGAAGGGCCTTGCCGCAAAGTGTGTAACGGAATAGGTATTGGTGAATTTAAAGACTCACTC
TCCATAAATGCTACGAATATTAAACACTTCAAAAACTGCACCTCCATCAGTGGCGATCTCCACATCCTGC
CGGTGGCATTTAGGGGTGACTCCTTCACACATACTCCTCCTCTGGATCCACAGGAACTGGATATTCTGAA
AACCGTAAAGGAAATCACAGGGTTTTTGCTGATTCAGGCTTGGCCTGAAAACAGGACGGACCTCCATGCC
TTTGAGAACCTAGAAATCATACGCGGCAGGACCAAGCAACATGGTCAGTTTTCTCTTGCAGTCGTCAGCC
TGAACATAACATCCTTGGGATTACGCTCCCTCAAGGAGATAAGTGATGGAGATGTGATAATTTCAGGAAA
CAAAAATTTGTGCTATGCAAATACAATAAACTGGAAAAAACTGTTTGGGACCTCCGGTCAGAAAACCAAA
ATTATAAGCAACAGAGGTGAAAACAGCTGCAAGGCCACAGGCCAGGTCTGCCATGCCTTGTGCTCCCCCG
AGGGCTGCTGGGGCCCGGAGCCCAGGGACTGCGTCTCTTGCCGGAATGTCAGCCGAGGCAGGGAATGCGT
GGACAAGTGCAACCTTCTGGAGGGTGAGCCAAGGGAGTTTGTGGAGAACTCTGAGTGCATACAGTGCCAC
CCAGAGTGCCTGCCTCAGGCCATGAACATCACCTGCACAGGACGGGGACCAGACAACTGTATCCAGTGTG
CCCACTACATTGACGGCCCCCACTGCGTCAAGACCTGCCCGGCAGGAGTCATGGGAGAAAACAACACCCT
GGTCTGGAAGTACGCAGACGCCGGCCATGTGTGCCACCTGTGCCATCCAAACTGCACCTACGGATGCACT
GGGCCAGGTCTTGAAGGCTGTCCAACGAATGGGCCTAAGATCCCGTCCATCGCCACTGGGATGGTGGGGG
CCCTCCTCTTGCTGCTGGTGGTGGCCCTGGGGATCGGCCTCTTCATGCGAAGGCGCCACATCGTTCGGAA
GCGCACGCTGCGGAGGCTGCTGCAGGAGAGGGAGCTTGTGGAGCCTCTTACACCCAGT
[981 nt withheld, positions 3559-4539]
TTCTTCAGCAGCCCCTCCACGTCACGGACTCCCCTCCTGAGCTCTCTGAGTGCAACCAGCAACAATTCCA
CCGTGGCTTGCATTGATAGAAATGGGCTGCAAAGCTGTCCCATCAAGGAAGACAGCTTCTTGCAGCGATA
CAGCTCAGACCCCACAGGCGCCTTGACTGAGGACAGCATAGACGACACCTTCCTCCCAGTGCCTGAATAC
ATAAACCAGTCCGTTCCCAAAAGGCCCGCTGGCTCTGTGCAGAATCCTGTCTATCACAATCAGCCTCTGA
ACCCCGCGCCCAGCAGAGACCCACACTACCAGGACCCCCACAGCACTGCAGTGGGCAACCCCGAGTATCT
CAACACTGTCCAGCCCACCTGTGTCAACAGCACATTCGACAGCCCTGCCCACTGGGCCCAGAAAGGCAGC
CACCAAATTAGCCTGGACAACCCTGACTACCAGCAGGACTTCTTTCCCAAGGAAGCCAAGCCAAATGGCA
TCTTTAAGGGCTCCACAGCTGAAAATGCAGAATACCTAAGGGTCGCGCCACAAAGCAGTGAATTTATTGG
AGCAGGAAGCGGCAGCGAGGATGATGGGGACTACGAAAGCCCCAACGAAGAAGAAGAAGCTCCTGTTGAA
GATGATGCTGATTACGAGCCCCCTCCAAGCAACGACGAGAGCGGCGGTTCTGGGGGAGGCTCCGAAGATG
ACGGGGATTATGAAAGCCCGAATGAAGAAGAAGAAGCACCGGTCGAAGATGATGCCGATTATGAACCACC
CCCCAGCAATGACGAGGGGAGTGGCGGATCAGGTTCCGGAGAGGATGACGGTGATTATGAGAGTCCAAAC
GAGGAAGAAGAAGCTCCCGTTGAGGACGATGCGGACTATGAGCCCCCACCTTCTAACGATGAAGGATCAG
GTTCAGGCATGAGCGAGCTGATTAAGGAGAACATGCACATGAAGCTGTACATGGAGGGCACCGTGGACAA
CCATCACTTCAAGTGCACATCCGAGGGCGAAGGCAAGCCCTACGAGGGCACCCAGACCATGAGAATCAAG
GTGGTCGAGGGCGGCCCTCTCCCCTTCGCCTTCGACATCCTGGCTACTAGCTTCCTCTACGGCAGCAAGA
CCTTCATCAACCACACCCAGGGCATCCCCGACTTCTTCAAGCAGTCCTTCCCTGAGGGCTTCACATGGGA
GAGAGTCACCACATACGAAGACGGGGGCGTGCTGACCGCTACCCAGGACACCAGCCTCCAGGACGGCTGC
CTCATCTACAACGTCAAGATCAGAGGGGTGAACTTCACATCCAACGGCCCTGTGATGCAGAAGAAAACAC
TCGGCTGGGAGGCCTTCACCGAGACGCTGTACCCCGCTGACGGCGGCCTGGAAGGCAGAAACGACATGGC
CCTGAAGCTCGTGGGCGGGAGCCATCTGATCGCAAACATCAAGACCACATATAGATCCAAGAAACCCGCT
AAGAACCTCAAGATGCCTGGCGTCTACTATGTGGACTACAGACTGGAAAGAATCAAGGAGGCCAACAACG
AGACCTACGTCGAGCAGCACGAGGTGGCAGTGGCCAGATACTGCGACCTCCCTAGCAAACTGGGGCACAA
GCTTAATGCGGCCGCAACTCCCACCTGCAACATGCGTGACTGACTGAGGCCGCGACTCTAGAGTCGACCT
GCAGGCATGCAAGCTTGATATCAAGCTTATCGATAATCAACCTCTGGATTACAAAATTTGTGAAAGATTG
ACTGGTATTCTTAACTATGTTGCTCCTTTTACGCTATGTGGATACGCTGCTTTAATGCCTTTGTATCATG
CTATTGCTTCCCGTATGGCTTTCATTTTCTCCTCCTTGTATAAATCCTGGTTGCTGTCTCTTTATGAGGA
GTTGTGGCCCGTTGTCAGGCAACGTGGCGTGGTGTGCACTGTGTTTGCTGACGCAACCCCCACTGGTTGG
GGCATTGCCACCACCTGTCAGCTCCTTTCCGGGACTTTCGCTTTCCCCCTCCCTATTGCCACGGCGGAAC
TCATCGCCGCCTGCCTTGCCCGCTGCTGGACAGGGGCTCGGCTGTTGGGCACTGACAATTCCGTGGTGTT
GTCGGGGAAATCATCGTCCTTTCCTTGGCTGCTCGCCTGTGTTGCCACCTGGATTCTGCGCGGGACGTCC
TTCTGCTACGTCCCTTCGGCCCTCAATCCAGCGGACCTTCCTTCCCGCGGCCTGCTGCCGGCTCTGCGGC
CTCTTCCGCGTCTTCGCCTTCGCCCTCAGACGAGTCGGATCTCCCTTTGGGCCGCCTCCCCGCATCGATA
CCGTCGACCTCGAGGGAATTAATTCGAGCTCGGTACCTTTAAGACCAATGACTTACAAGGCAGCTGTAGA
TCTTAGCCACTTTTTAAAAGAAAAGGGGGGACTGGAAGGGCTAATTCACTCCCAACGAAGACAAGATCTG
CTTTTTGCTTGTACTGGGTCTCTCTGGTTAGACCAGATCTGAGCCTGGGAGCTCTCTGGCTAACTAGGGA
ACCCACTGCTTAAGCCTCAATAAAGCTTGCCTTGAGTGCTTCAAGTAGTGTGTGCCCGTCTGTTGTGTGA
CTCTGGTAACTAGAGATCCCTCAGACCCTTTTAGTCAGTGTGGAAAATCTCTAGCAGCATCTAGAATTAA
TTCCGTGTATTCTATAGTGTCACCTAAATCGTATGTGTATGATACATAAGGTTATGTATTAATTGTAGCC
GCGTTCTAACGACAATATGTACAAGCCTAATTGTGTAGCATCTGGCTTACTGAAGCAGACCCTATCATCT
CTCTCGTAAACTGCCGTCAGAGTCGGTTTGGTTGGACGAACCTTCTGAGTTTCTGGTAACGCCGTCCCGC
ACCCGGAAATGGTCAGCGAACCAATCAGCAGGGTCATCGCTAGCCAGATCCTCTACGCCGGACGCATCGT
GGCCGGCATCACCGGCGCCACAGGTGCGGTTGCTGGCGCCTATATCGCCGACATCACCGATGGGGAAGAT
CGGGCTCGCCACTTCGGGCTCATGAGCGCTTGTTTCGGCGTGGGTATGGTGGCAGGCCCCGTGGCCGGGG
GACTGTTGGGCGCCATCTCCTTGCATGCACCATTCCTTGCGGCGGCGGTGCTCAACGGCCTCAACCTACT
ACTGGGCTGCTTCCTAATGCAGGAGTCGCATAAGGGAGAGCGTCGAATGGTGCACTCTCAGTACAATCTG
CTCTGATGCCGCATAGTTAAGCCAGCCCCGACACCCGCCAACACCCGCTGACGCGCCCTGACGGGCTTGT
CTGCTCCCGGCATCCGCTTACAGACAAGCTGTGACCGTCTCCGGGAGCTGCATGTGTCAGAGGTTTTCAC
CGTCATCACCGAAACGCGCGAGACGAAAGGGCCTCGTGATACGCCTATTTTTATAGGTTAATGTCATGAT
AATAATGGTTTCTTAGACGTCAGGTGGCACTTTTCGGGGAAATGTGCGCGGAACCCCTATTTGTTTATTT
TTCTAAATACATTCAAATATGTATCCGCTCATGAGACAATAACCCTGATAAATGCTTCAATAATATTGAA
AAAGGAAGAGTATGAGTATTCAACATTTCCGTGTCGCCCTTATTCCCTTTTTTGCGGCATTTTGCCTTCC
TGTTTTTGCTCACCCAGAAACGCTGGTGAAAGTAAAAGATGCTGAAGATCAGTTGGGTGCACGAGTGGGT
TACATCGAACTGGATCTCAACAGCGGTAAGATCCTTGAGAGTTTTCGCCCCGAAGAACGTTTTCCAATGA
TGAGCACTTTTAAAGTTCTGCTATGTGGCGCGGTATTATCCCGTATTGACGCCGGGCAAGAGCAACTCGG
TCGCCGCATACACTATTCTCAGAATGACTTGGTTGAGTACTCACCAGTCACAGAAAAGCATCTTACGGAT
GGCATGACAGTAAGAGAATTATGCAGTGCTGCCATAACCATGAGTGATAACACTGCGGCCAACTTACTTC
TGACAACGATCGGAGGACCGAAGGAGCTAACCGCTTTTTTGCACAACATGGGGGATCATGTAACTCGCCT
TGATCGTTGGGAACCGGAGCTGAATGAAGCCATACCAAACGACGAGCGTGACACCACGATGCCTGTAGCA
ATGGCAACAACGTTGCGCAAACTATTAACTGGCGAACTACTTACTCTAGCTTCCCGGCAACAATTAATAG
ACTGGATGGAGGCGGATAAAGTTGCAGGACCACTTCTGCGCTCGGCCCTTCCGGCTGGCTGGTTTATTGC
TGATAAATCTGGAGCCGGTGAGCGTGGGTCTCGCGGTATCATTGCAGCACTGGGGCCAGATGGTAAGCCC
TCCCGTATCGTAGTTATCTACACGACGGGGAGTCAGGCAACTATGGATGAACGAAATAGACAGATCGCTG
AGATAGGTGCCTCACTGATTAAGCATTGGTAACTGTCAGACCAAGTTTACTCATATATACTTTAGATTGA
TTTAAAACTTCATTTTTAATTTAAAAGGATCTAGGTGAAGATCCTTTTTGATAATCTCATGACCAAAATC
CCTTAACGTGAGTTTTCGTTCCACTGAGCGTCAGACCCCGTAGAAAAGATCAAAGGATCTTCTTGAGATC
CTTTTTTTCTGCGCGTAATCTGCTGCTTGCAAACAAAAAAACCACCGCTACCAGCGGTGGTTTGTTTGCC
GGATCAAGAGCTACCAACTCTTTTTCCGAAGGTAACTGGCTTCAGCAGAGCGCAGATACCAAATACTGTT
CTTCTAGTGTAGCCGTAGTTAGGCCACCACTTCAAGAACTCTGTAGCACCGCCTACATACCTCGCTCTGC
TAATCCTGTTACCAGTGGCTGCTGCCAGTGGCGATAAGTCGTGTCTTACCGGGTTGGACTCAAGACGATA
GTTACCGGATAAGGCGCAGCGGTCGGGCTGAACGGGGGGTTCGTGCACACAGCCCAGCTTGGAGCGAACG
ACCTACACCGAACTGAGATACCTACAGCGTGAGCTATGAGAAAGCGCCACGCTTCCCGAAGGGAGAAAGG
CGGACAGGTATCCGGTAAGCGGCAGGGTCGGAACAGGAGAGCGCACGAGGGAGCTTCCAGGGGGAAACGC
CTGGTATCTTTATAGTCCTGTCGGGTTTCGCCACCTCTGACTTGAGCGTCGATTTTTGTGATGCTCGTCA
GGGGGGCGGAGCCTATGGAAAAACGCCAGCAACGCGGCCTTTTTACGGTTCCTGGCCTTTTGCTGGCCTT
TTGCTCACATGTTCTTTCCTGCGTTATCCCCTGATTCTGTGGATAACCGTATTACCGCCTTTGAGTGAGC
TGATACCGCTCGCCGCAGCCGAACGACCGAGCGCAGCGAGTCAGTGAGCGAGGAAGCGGAAGAGCGCCCA
ATACGCAAACCGCCTCTCCCCGCGCGTTGGCCGATTCATTAATGCAGCTGTGGAATGTGTGTCAGTTAGG
GTGTGGAAAGTCCCCAGGCTCCCCAGCAGGCAGAAGTATGCAAAGCATGCATCTCAATTAGTCAGCAACC
AGGTGTGGAAAGTCCCCAGGCTCCCCAGCAGGCAGAAGTATGCAAAGCATGCATCTCAATTAGTCAGCAA
CCATAGTCCCGCCCCTAACTCCGCCCATCCCGCCCCTAACTCCGCCCAGTTCCGCCCATTCTCCGCCCCA
TGGCTGACTAATTTTTTTTATTTATGCAGAGGCCGAGGCCGCCTCGGCCTCTGAGCTATTCCAGAAGTAG
TGAGGAGGCTTTTTTGGAGGCCTAGGCTTTTGCAAAAAGCTTGGACACAAGACAGGCTTGCGAGATATGT
TTGAGAATACCACTTTATCCCGCGTCAGGGAGAGGCAGTGCGTAAAAAGACGCGGACTCATGTGAAATAC
TGGTTTTTAGTGCGCCAGATCTCTATAATCTCGCGCAACCTATTTTCCCCTCGAACACTTTTTAAGCCGT
AGATAAACAGGCTGGGACACTTCACATGAGCGAAAAATACATCGTCACCTGGGACATGTTGCAGATCCAT
GCACGTAAACTCGCAAGCCGACTGATGCCTTCTGAACAATGGAAAGGCATTATTGCCGTAAGCCGTGGCG
GTCTGTACCGGGTGCGTTACTGGCGCGTGAACTGGGTATTCGTCATGTCGATACCGTTTGTATTTCCAGC
TACGATCACGACAACCAGCGCGAGCTTAAAGTGCTGAAACGCGCAGAAGGCGATGGCGAAGGCTTCATCG
TTATTGATGACCTGGTGGATACCGGTGGTACTGCGGTTGCGATTCGTGAAATGTATCCAAAAGCGCACTT
TGTCACCATCTTCGCAAAACCGGCTGGTCGTCCGCTGGTTGATGACTATGTTGTTGATATCCCGCAAGAT
ACCTGGATTGAACAGCCGTGGGATATGGGCGTCGTATTCGTCCCGCCAATCTCCGGTCGCTAATCTTTTC
AACGCCTGGCACTGCCGGGCGTTGTTCTTTTTAACTTCAGGCGGGTTACAATAGTTTCCAGTAAGTATTC
TGGAGGCTGCATCCATGACACAGGCAAACCTGAGCGAAACCCTGTTCAAACCCCGCTTTAAACATCCTGA
AACCTCGACGCTAGTCCGCCGCTTTAATCACGGCGCACAACCGCCTGTGCAGTCGGCCCTTGATGGTAAA
ACCATCCCTCACTGGTATCGCATGATTAACCGTCTGATGTGGATCTGGCGCGGCATTGACCCACGCGAAA
TCCTCGACGTCCAGGCACGTATTGTGATGAGCGATGCCGAACGTACCGACGATGATTTATACGATACGGT
GATTGGCTACCGTGGCGGCAACTGGATTTATGAGTGGGCCCCGGATCTTTGTGAAGGAACCTTACTTCTG
TGGTGTGACATAATTGGACAAACTACCTACAGAGATTTAAAGCTCTAAGGTAAATATAAAATTTTTAAGT
GTATAATGTGTTAAACTACTGATTCTAATTGTTTGTGTATTTTAGATTCCAACCTATGGAACTGATGAAT
GGGAGCAGTGGTGGAATGCCTTTAATGAGGAAAACCTGTTTTGCTCAGAAGAAATGCCATCTAGTGATGA
TGAGGCTACTGCTGACTCTCAACATTCTACTCCTCCAAAAAAGAAGAGAAAGGTAGAAGACCCCAAGGAC
TTTCCTTCAGAATTGCTAAGTTTTTTGAGTCATGCTGTGTTTAGTAATAGAACTCTTGCTTGCTTTGCTA
TTTACACCACAAAGGAAAAAGCTGCACTGCTATACAAGAAAATTATGGAAAAATATTCTGTAACCTTTAT
AAGTAGGCATAACAGTTATAATCATAACATACTGTTTTTTCTTACTCCACACAGGCATAGAGTGTCTGCT
ATTAATAACTATGCTCAAAAATTGTGTACCTTTAGCTTTTTAATTTGTAAAGGGGTTAATAAGGAATATT
TGATGTATAGTGCCTTGACTAGAGATCATAATCAGCCATACCACATTTGTAGAGGTTTTACTTGCTTTAA
AAAACCTCCCACACCCCCCCCTGAACCTGAAACATAAAATGAATGCAATTGTTGTTGTTAACTTGTTTAT
TGCAGCTTATAATGGTTACAAATAAAGCAATAGCATCACAAATTTCACAAATAAAGCATTTTTTTCACTG
CATTCTAGTTGTGGTTTGTCCAAACTCATCAATGTATCTTATCATGTCTGGATCAACTGGATAACTCAAG
CTAACCAAAATCATCCCAAACTTCCCACCCCATACCCTATTACCACTGCCAATTACCTGTGGTTTCATTT
ACTCTAAACCTGTGATTCCTCTGAATTATTTTCATTTTAAAGAAATTGTATTTGTTAAATATGTACTACA
AACTTAGTAGTTGGAAGGGCTAATTCACTCCCAAAGAAGACAAGATATCCTTGATCTGTGGATCTACCAC
ACACAAGGCTACTTCCCTGATTAGCAGAACTACACACCAGGGCCAGGGGTCAGATATCCACTGACCTTTG
GATGGTGCTACAAGCTAGTACCAGTTGAGCCAGATAAGGTAGAAGAGGCCAATAAAGGAGAGAACACCAG
CTTGTTACACCCTGTGAGCCTGCATGGGATGGATGACCCGGAGAGAGAAGTGTTAGAGTGGAGGTTTGAC
AGCCGCCTAGCATTTCATCACGTGGCCCGAGAGCTGCATCCGGAGTACTTCAAGAACTGCTGATATCGAG
CTTGCTACAAGGGACTTTCCGCTGGGGACTTTCCAGGGAGGCGTGGCCTGGGCGGGACTGGGGAGTGGCG
AGCCCTCAGATCCTGCATATAAGCAGCTGCTTTTTGCCTGTACTGGGTCTCTCTGGTTAGACCAGATCTG
AGCCTGGGAGCTCTCTGGCTAACTAGGGAACCCACTGCTTAAGCCTCAATAAAGCTTGCCTTGAGTGCTT
CAAGTAGTGTGTGCCCGTCTGTTGTGTGACTCTGGTAACTAGAGATCCCTCAGACCCTTTTAGTCAGTGT
GGAAAATCTCTAGCAGTGGCGCCCGAACAGGGACTTGAAAGCGAAAGGGAAACCAGAGGAGCTCTCTCGA
CGCAGGACTCGGCTTGCTGAAGCGCGCACGGCAAGAGGCGAGGGGCGGCGACTGGTGAGTACGCCAAAAA
TTTTGACTAGCGGAGGCTAGAAGGAGAGAGATGGGTGCGAGAGCGTCAGTATTAAGCGGGGGAGAATTAG
ATCGCGATGGGAAAAAATTCGGTTAAGGCCAGGGGGAAAGAAAAAATATAAATTAAAACATATAGTATGG
GCAAGCAGGGAGCTAGAACGATTCGCAGTTAATCCTGGCCTGTTAGAAACATCAGAAGGCTGTAGACAAA
TACTGGGACAGCTACAACCATCCCTTCAGACAGGATCAGAAGAACTTAGATCATTATATAATACAGTAGC
AACCCTCTATTGTGTGCATCAAAGGATAGAGATAAAAGACACCAAGGAAGCTTTAGACAAGATAGAGGAA
GAGCAAAACAAAAGTAAGACCACCGCACAGCAAGCGGCCGGCCGCTGATCTTCAGACCTGGAGGAGGAGA
TATGAGGGACAATTGGAGAAGTGAATTATATAAATATAAAGTAGTAAAAATTGAACCATTAGGAGTAGCA
CCCACCAAGGCAAAGAGAAGAGTGGTGCAGAGAGAAAAAAGAGCAGTGGGAATAGGAGCTTTGTTCCTTG
